>Addgene plasmid #10936 | 883 pET15b PTEN | addgene partial sequence | sequence record 18083 | T7 5'-TAATACGACTCACTATAGGG-3'
AATATTTTGTTTACTTTAGAAGGAGATATACCATGGGCAGCAGCCATCATCATCATCATCACATGACAGC
CATCATCAAAGAGATCGTTAGCAGAAACAAAAGGAGATATCAAGAGGATGGATTCGACTTAGACTTGACC
TATATTTATCCAAACATTATTGCTATGGGATTTCCTGCAGAAAGACTTGAAGGCGTATACAGGAACAATA
TTGATGATGTAGTAAGGTTTTTGGATTCAAAGCATAAAAACCATTACAAGATATACAATCTTTGTGCTGA
AAGACATTATGACACCGCCAAATTTAATTGCAGAGTTGCACAATATCCTTTTGAAGACCATAACCCACCA
CAGCTAGAACTTATCAAACCCTTTTGTGAAGATCTTGACCAATGGCTAAGTGAAGATGACAATCATGTTG
CAGCAATTCACTGTAAAGCTGGAAAGGGACGAACTGGTGTAATGATATGTGCATATTTATTACATCGGGG
CAAATTTTTAAAGGCACAAGAGGCCCTAGATTTCTATGGGGAAGTAAGGACCAGAGACAAAAAGGGAGTA
ACTATTCCCAGTCAGAGGCGCTATGTGTATTATTATAGCTACCTGTTAAAGAATCATCTGGATTATAGAC
CAGTGGCACTGTTGTTTCACAAGATGATGTTTGAAACTATTCCAATGTTCAGTGGCGGAACTTGCAATCC
TCAGTTTGTGGTCTGCCAGCTAAAGGTGAAGATATATTCCTCCAATTCAGGACCCACACGACGGGAAGAC
AAGTTCATGTACTTTGAGTTCCCTCAGCCGTTACCTGTGTGTGGTGATATCAAAGTAGAGTTCTTCCCCA
AACAGAACAAGATGCTAAAAAAGGACA
