[The description below was written by a language model from this plasmid's Addgene catalogue record.]
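Description:
883 pET15b PTEN is a bacterial expression plasmid built on the commercial pET15b backbone (about 5.7 kb without insert) and carrying a roughly 1.2 kb insert encoding human PTEN, the tumour-suppressor lipid and protein phosphatase also known as MMAC1 or TEP1. The plasmid confers ampicillin resistance, is catalogued as high copy, and is propagated in a standard cloning strain (DH5alpha). As a pET-series vector, pET15b generally drives expression from a T7 promoter under lac operator control, so protein production requires a host that supplies T7 RNA polymerase. The use of a T7 forward primer for sequencing fits this arrangement, although no feature table is provided to confirm the individual regulatory elements.

The PTEN coding sequence was inserted by restriction cloning using XhoI and NcoI sites, both of which remain intact. The record lists XhoI as the 5′ site and NcoI as the 3′ site, and describes a His tag at the C terminus of the insert. This differs from the usual pET15b layout, in which NcoI lies upstream and the vector-encoded His tag is N-terminal. The exact orientation and tag placement should therefore be checked against the depositor's map, which the comments refer to.

The His tag allows purification of the recombinant protein by immobilised metal affinity chromatography. The record does not state a specific application, but a construct of this type is typically used to produce recombinant human PTEN in E. coli for purification and for in vitro biochemical work such as phosphatase activity or binding assays. No mutations are noted for the insert.
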