Addgene plasmid #10936: 883 pET15b PTEN
Depositing lab: William Sellers. Depositing organization: Dana-Farber Cancer Institute.
Backbone
  Vector backbone: pET15b
  Backbone manufacturer: EMD Biosciences
  Backbone size w/o insert (bp): 5700
  Vector type: Bacterial Expression
Growth in bacteria
  Bacterial resistance: Ampicillin, 100 μg/mL
  Growth temperature: 37°C
  Growth strain: DH5alpha
  Copy number: High Copy
Gene/Insert
  Gene/Insert name: PTEN
  Species: H. sapiens (human)
  Insert size (bp): 1200
  Entrez Gene: PTEN (a.k.a. 10q23del, BZS, CWS1, DEC, GLM2, MHAM, MMAC1, PTEN1, PTENbeta, TEP1)
  Tag / fusion protein: His (C terminal on insert)
  Cloning method: Restriction Enzyme; 5′ cloning site XhoI (not destroyed); 3′ cloning site NcoI (not destroyed)
  Sequencing primers: 5′ T7 Forward
Terms and licenses: Academic/Nonprofit Terms; Industry Terms: Not Available to Industry
Depositor comments: See author's map.
How to cite: 883 pET15b PTEN was a gift from William Sellers (Addgene plasmid # 10936 ; http://n2t.net/addgene:10936 ; RRID:Addgene_10936)
